>Addgene plasmid #134728 | pLenti CMV Puro dn-cHSF1 | addgene full sequence | sequence record 271442 | Addgene NGS Result
ACATGTTCTTTCCTGCGTTATCCCCTGATTCTGTGGATAACCGTATTACCGCCTTTGAGTGAGCTGATAC
CGCTCGCCGCAGCCGAACGACCGAGCGCAGCGAGTCAGTGAGCGAGGAAGCGGAAGAGCGCCCAATACGC
AAACCGCCTCTCCCCGCGCGTTGGCCGATTCATTAATGCAGCTGGCACGACAGGTTTCCCGACTGGAAAG
CGGGCAGTGAGCGCAACGCAATTAATGTGAGTTAGCTCACTCATTAGGCACCCCAGGCTTTACACTTTAT
GCTTCCGGCTCGTATGTTGTGTGGAATTGTGAGCGGATAACAATTTCACACAGGAAACAGCTATGACCAT
GATTACGCCAAGCGCGCAATTAACCCTCACTAAAGGGAACAAAAGCTGGAGCTGCAAGCTTAATGTAGTC
TTATGCAATACTCTTGTAGTCTTGCAACATGGTAACGATGAGTTAGCAACATGCCTTACAAGGAGAGAAA
AAGCACCGTGCATGCCGATTGGTGGAAGTAAGGTGGTACGATCGTGCCTTATTAGGAAGGCAACAGACGG
GTCTGACATGGATTGGACGAACCACTGAATTGCCGCATTGCAGAGATATTGTATTTAAGTGCCTAGCTCG
ATACATAAACGGGTCTCTCTGGTTAGACCAGATCTGAGCCTGGGAGCTCTCTGGCTAACTAGGGAACCCA
CTGCTTAAGCCTCAATAAAGCTTGCCTTGAGTGCTTCAAGTAGTGTGTGCCCGTCTGTTGTGTGACTCTG
GTAACTAGAGATCCCTCAGACCCTTTTAGTCAGTGTGGAAAATCTCTAGCAGTGGCGCCCGAACAGGGAC
TTGAAAGCGAAAGGGAAACCAGAGGAGCTCTCTCGACGCAGGACTCGGCTTGCTGAAGCGCGCACGGCAA
GAGGCGAGGGGCGGCGACTGGTGAGTACGCCAAAAATTTTGACTAGCGGAGGCTAGAAGGAGAGAGATGG
GTGCGAGAGCGTCAGTATTAAGCGGGGGAGAATTAGATCGCGATGGGAAAAAATTCGGTTAAGGCCAGGG
GGAAAGAAAAAATATAAATTAAAACATATAGTATGGGCAAGCAGGGAGCTAGAACGATTCGCAGTTAATC
CTGGCCTGTTAGAAACATCAGAAGGCTGTAGACAAATACTGGGACAGCTACAACCATCCCTTCAGACAGG
ATCAGAAGAACTTAGATCATTATATAATACAGTAGCAACCCTCTATTGTGTGCATCAAAGGATAGAGATA
AAAGACACCAAGGAAGCTTTAGACAAGATAGAGGAAGAGCAAAACAAAAGTAAGACCACCGCACAGCAAG
CGGCCGCTGATCTTCAGACCTGGAGGAGGAGATATGAGGGACAATTGGAGAAGTGAATTATATAAATATA
AAGTAGTAAAAATTGAACCATTAGGAGTAGCACCCACCAAGGCAAAGAGAAGAGTGGTGCAGAGAGAAAA
AAGAGCAGTGGGAATAGGAGCTTTGTTCCTTGGGTTCTTGGGAGCAGCAGGAAGCACTATGGGCGCAGCG
TCAATGACGCTGACGGTACAGGCCAGACAATTATTGTCTGGTATAGTGCAGCAGCAGAACAATTTGCTGA
GGGCTATTGAGGCGCAACAGCATCTGTTGCAACTCACAGTCTGGGGCATCAAGCAGCTCCAGGCAAGAAT
CCTGGCTGTGGAAAGATACCTAAAGGATCAACAGCTCCTGGGGATTTGGGGTTGCTCTGGAAAACTCATT
TGCACCACTGCTGTGCCTTGGAATGCTAGTTGGAGTAATAAATCTCTGGAACAGATTTGGAATCACACGA
CCTGGATGGAGTGGGACAGAGAAATTAACAATTACACAAGCTTAATACACTCCTTAATTGAAGAATCGCA
AAACCAGCAAGAAAAGAATGAACAAGAATTATTGGAATTAGATAAATGGGCAAGTTTGTGGAATTGGTTT
AACATAACAAATTGGCTGTGGTATATAAAATTATTCATAATGATAGTAGGAGGCTTGGTAGGTTTAAGAA
TAGTTTTTGCTGTACTTTCTATAGTGAATAGAGTTAGGCAGGGATATTCACCATTATCGTTTCAGACCCA
CCTCCCAACCCCGAGGGGACCCGACAGGCCCGAAGGAATAGAAGAAGAAGGTGGAGAGAGAGACAGAGAC
AGATCCATTCGATTAGTGAACGGATCTCGACGGTATCGGTTAACTTTTAAAAGAAAAGGGGGGATTGGGG
GGTACAGTGCAGGGGAAAGAATAGTAGACATAATAGCAACAGACATACAAACTAAAGAATTACAAAAACA
AATTACAAAATTCAAAATTTTATCGATAAGCTTGGGAGTTCCGCGTTACATAACTTACGGTAAATGGCCC
GCCTGGCTGACCGCCCAACGACCCCCGCCCATTGACGTCAATAATGACGTATGTTCCCATAGTAACGCCA
ATAGGGACTTTCCATTGACGTCAATGGGTGGAGTATTTACGGTAAACTGCCCACTTGGCAGTACATCAAG
TGTATCATATGCCAAGTACGCCCCCTATTGACGTCAATGACGGTAAATGGCCCGCCTGGCATTATGCCCA
GTACATGACCTTATGGGACTTTCCTACTTGGCAGTACATCTACGTATTAGTCATCGCTATTACCATGGTG
ATGCGGTTTTGGCAGTACATCAATGGGCGTGGATAGCGGTTTGACTCACGGGGATTTCCAAGTCTCCACC
CCATTGACGTCAATGGGAGTTTGTTTTGGCACCAAAATCAACGGGACTTTCCAAAATGTCGTAACAACTC
CGCCCCATTGACGCAAATGGGCGGTAGGCGTGTACGGTGGGAGGTCTATATAAGCAGAGCTCGTTTAGTG
AACCGTCAGATCGCCTGGAGACGCCATCCACGCTGTTTTGACCTCCATAGAAGACACCGACTCTAGTCCA
GTGTGGTGGAATTCTGCAGATATCAACAAGTTTGTACAAAAAAGCAGGCTTTAAAGGAACCAATTCAGTC
GACTGGATCCGGTACCACCATGGATCTGCCCGTGGGCCCCGGCGCGGCGGGGCCCAGCAACGTCCCGGCC
TTCCTGACCAAGCTGTGGACCCTCGTGAGCGACCCGGACACCGACGCGCTCATCTGCTGGAGCCCGAGCG
GGAACAGCTTCCACGTGTTCGACCAGGGCCAGTTTGCCAAGGAGGTGCTGCCCAAGTACTTCAAGCACAA
CAACATGGCCAGCTTCGTGCGGCAGCTCAACATGTATGGCTTCCGGAAAGTGGTCCACATCGAGCAGGGC
GGCCTGGTCAAGCCAGAGAGAGACGACACGGAGTTCCAGCACCCATGCTTCCTGCGTGGCCAGGAGCAGC
TCCTTGAGAACATCAAGAGGAAAGTGACCAGTGTGTCCACCCTGAAGAGTGAAGACATAAAGATCCGCCA
GGACAGCGTCACCAAGCTGCTGACGGACGTGCAGCTGATGAAGGGGAAGCAGGAGTGCATGGACTCCAAG
CTCCTGGCCATGAAGCATGAGAATGAGGCTCTGTGGCGGGAGGTGGCCAGCCTTCGGCAGAAGCATGCCC
AGCAACAGAAAGTCATCCTGGGGGTGAAGAGAAAGATCCCCCTGATGCTGAACGACAGTGGCTCAGCACA
TTCCATGCCCAAGTATAGCCGGCAGTTCTCCCTGGAGCACGTCCACGGCTCGGGCCCCTACTCGGCCCCC
TCCCCAGCCTACAGCAGCTCCAGCCTCTACGCCCCTGATGCTGTGGCCAGCTCTGGACCCATCATCTCCG
ACATCACCGAGCTGGCTCCTGCCAGCCCCATGGCCTCCCCCGGCGGGAGCATAGACGAGAGGCCCCTATC
CAGCAGCCCCCTGGTGCGTGTCAAGGAGGAGCCCCCCAGCCCGCCTCAGAGCCCCCGGGTAGAGGAGGCG
AGTCCCGGGCGCCCATCTTCCGTGGACACCCTCTTGTCCCCGACCGCCCTCATTGACTCCATCCTGCGGG
AGAGTGAACCTGCCCCCGCCTCCGTCACAGCCCTCACGGACGCCAGGGGCCACACGGACACCGAGGGCCG
GCCTCCCTCCCCCCCGCCCACCTCCACCCCTGAAAAGTGCCTCAGCGTAGCCTGCCTGTAGGCGGCCGCA
CTCGAGATATCTAGACCCAGCTTTCTTGTACAAAGTGGTTGATATCCAGCACAGTGGCGGCCGCTCGACA
ATCAACCTCTGGATTACAAAATTTGTGAAAGATTGACTGGTATTCTTAACTATGTTGCTCCTTTTACGCT
ATGTGGATACGCTGCTTTAATGCCTTTGTATCATGCTATTGCTTCCCGTATGGCTTTCATTTTCTCCTCC
TTGTATAAATCCTGGTTGCTGTCTCTTTATGAGGAGTTGTGGCCCGTTGTCAGGCAACGTGGCGTGGTGT
GCACTGTGTTTGCTGACGCAACCCCCACTGGTTGGGGCATTGCCACCACCTGTCAGCTCCTTTCCGGGAC
TTTCGCTTTCCCCCTCCCTATTGCCACGGCGGAACTCATCGCCGCCTGCCTTGCCCGCTGCTGGACAGGG
GCTCGGCTGTTGGGCACTGACAATTCCGTGGTGTTGTCGGGGAAGCTGACGTCCTTTCCATGGCTGCTCG
CCTGTGTTGCCACCTGGATTCTGCGCGGGACGTCCTTCTGCTACGTCCCTTCGGCCCTCAATCCAGCGGA
CCTTCCTTCCCGCGGCCTGCTGCCGGCTCTGCGGCCTCTTCCGCGTCTTCGCCTTCGCCCTCAGACGAGT
CGGATCTCCCTTTGGGCCGCCTCCCCGCCTGGAATTCTACCGGGTAGGGGAGGCGCTTTTCCCAAGGCAG
TCTGGAGCATGCGCTTTAGCAGCCCCGCTGGGCACTTGGCGCTACACAAGTGGCCTCTGGCCTCGCACAC
ATTCCACATCCACCGGTAGGCGCCAACCGGCTCCGTTCTTTGGTGGCCCCTTCGCGCCACCTTCTACTCC
TCCCCTAGTCAGGAAGTTCCCCCCCGCCCCGCAGCTCGCGTCGTGCAGGACGTGACAAATGGAAGTAGCA
CGTCTCACTAGTCTCGTGCAGATGGACAGCACCGCTGAGCAATGGAAGCGGGTAGGCCTTTGGGGCAGCG
GCCAATAGCAGCTTTGCTCCTTCGCTTTCTGGGCTCAGAGGCTGGGAAGGGGTGGGTCCGGGGGCGGGCT
CAGGGGCGGGCTCAGGGGCGGGGCGGGCGCCCGAAGGTCCTCCGGAGGCCCGGCATTCTGCACGCTTCAA
AAGCGCACGTCTGCCGCGCTGTTCTCCTCTTCCTCATCTCCGGGCCTTTCGACCTGCAGCCCAAGCTTAC
CATGACCGAGTACAAGCCCACGGTGCGCCTCGCCACCCGCGACGACGTCCCCAGGGCCGTACGCACCCTC
GCCGCCGCGTTCGCCGACTACCCCGCCACGCGCCACACCGTCGATCCGGACCGCCACATCGAGCGGGTCA
CCGAGCTGCAAGAACTCTTCCTCACGCGCGTCGGGCTCGACATCGGCAAGGTGTGGGTCGCGGACGACGG
CGCCGCGGTGGCGGTCTGGACCACGCCGGAGAGCGTCGAAGCGGGGGCGGTGTTCGCCGAGATCGGCCCG
CGCATGGCCGAGTTGAGCGGTTCCCGGCTGGCCGCGCAGCAACAGATGGAAGGCCTCCTGGCGCCGCACC
GGCCCAAGGAGCCCGCGTGGTTCCTGGCCACCGTCGGCGTCTCGCCCGACCACCAGGGCAAGGGTCTGGG
CAGCGCCGTCGTGCTCCCCGGAGTGGAGGCGGCCGAGCGCGCCGGGGTGCCCGCCTTCCTGGAGACCTCC
GCGCCCCGCAACCTCCCCTTCTACGAGCGGCTCGGCTTCACCGTCACCGCCGACGTCGAGGTGCCCGAAG
GACCGCGCACCTGGTGCATGACCCGCAAGCCCGGTGCCTGACGCCCGCCCCACGACCCGCAGCGCCCGAC
CGAAAGGAGCGCACGACCCCATGCATCTCGAGGGCCCGGTACCTTTAAGACCAATGACTTACAAGGCAGC
TGTAGATCTTAGCCACTTTTTAAAAGAAAAGGGGGGACTGGAAGGGCTAGCTCACTCCCAACGAAGACAA
GATCTGCTTTTTGCTTGTACTGGGTCTCTCTGGTTAGACCAGATCTGAGCCTGGGAGCTCTCTGGCTAAC
TAGGGAACCCACTGCTTAAGCCTCAATAAAGCTTGCCTTGAGTGCTTCAAGTAGTGTGTGCCCGTCTGTT
GTGTGACTCTGGTAACTAGAGATCCCTCAGACCCTTTTAGTCAGTGTGGAAAATCTCTAGCAGTAGTAGT
TCATGTCATCTTATTATTCAGTATTTATAACTTGCAAAGAAATGAATATCAGAGAGTGAGAGGAACTTGT
TTATTGCAGCTTATAATGGTTACAAATAAAGCAATAGCATCACAAATTTCACAAATAAAGCATTTTTTTC
ACTGCATTCTAGTTGTGGTTTGTCCAAACTCATCAATGTATCTTATCATGTCTGGCTCTAGCTATCCCGC
CCCTAACTCCGCCCATCCCGCCCCTAACTCCGCCCAGTTCCGCCCATTCTCCGCCCCATGGCTGACTAAT
TTTTTTTATTTATGCAGAGGCCGAGGCCGCCTCGGCCTCTGAGCTATTCCAGAAGTAGTGAGGAGGCTTT
TTTGGAGGCCTAGGGACGTACCCAATTCGCCCTATAGTGAGTCGTATTACGCGCGCTCACTGGCCGTCGT
TTTACAACGTCGTGACTGGGAAAACCCTGGCGTTACCCAACTTAATCGCCTTGCAGCACATCCCCCTTTC
GCCAGCTGGCGTAATAGCGAAGAGGCCCGCACCGATCGCCCTTCCCAACAGTTGCGCAGCCTGAATGGCG
AATGGG
[124 nt withheld, positions 6867-6990]
C
[91 nt withheld, positions 6992-7082]
A
[49 nt withheld, positions 7084-7132]
CCTTTGACGTTGGAGTCCACGTTCTTT
[37 nt withheld, positions 7160-7196]
ACCCTATCTCGGTCTATTCTTTTGATTTATAAGGGATTTTGCCGATTTCGGCCTATTGGTTAAAAAATGA
GCTGATTTAACAAAAATTTAACGCGAATTTTAACAAAATATTAACGCTTACAATTTAGGTGGCACTTTTC
GGGGAAATGTGCGCGGAACCCCTATTTGTTTATTTTTCTAAATACATTCAAATATGTATCCGCTCATGAG
ACAATAACCCTGATAAATGCTTCAATAATATTGAAAAAGGAAGAGTATGAGTATTCAACATTTCCGTGTC
GCCCTTATTCCCTTTTTTGCGGCATTTTGCCTTCCTGTTTTTGCTCACCCAGAAACGCTGGTGAAAGTAA
AAGATGCTGAAGATCAGTTGGGTGCACGAGTGGGTTACATCGAACTGGATCTCAACAGCGGTAAGATCCT
TGAGAGTTTTCGCCCCGAAGAACGTTTTCCAATGATGAGCACTTTTAAAGTTCTGCTATGTGGCGCGGTA
TTATCCCGTATTGACGCCGGGCAAGAGCAACTCGGTCGCCGCATACACTATTCTCAGAATGACTTGGTTG
AGTACTCACCAGTCACAGAAAAGCATCTTACGGATGGCATGACAGTAAGAGAATTATGCAGTGCTGCCAT
AACCATGAGTGATAACACTGCGGCCAACTTACTTCTGACAACGATCGGAGGACCGAAGGAGCTAACCGCT
TTTTTGCACAACATGGGGGATCATGTAACTCGCCTTGATCGTTGGGAACCGGAGCTGAATGAAGCCATAC
CAAACGACGAGCGTGACACCACGATGCCTGTAGCAATGGCAACAACGTTGCGCAAACTATTAACTGGCGA
ACTACTTACTCTAGCTTCCCGGCAACAATTAATAGACTGGATGGAGGCGGATAAAGTTGCAGGACCACTT
CTGCGCTCGGCCCTTCCGGCTGGCTGGTTTATTGCTGATAAATCTGGAGCCGGTGAGCGTGGGTCTCGCG
GTATCATTGCAGCACTGGGGCCAGATGGTAAGCCCTCCCGTATCGTAGTTATCTACACGACGGGGAGTCA
GGCAACTATGGATGAACGAAATAGACAGATCGCTGAGATAGGTGCCTCACTGATTAAGCATTGGTAACTG
TCAGACCAAGTTTACTCATATATACTTTAGATTGATTTAAAACTTCATTTTTAATTTAAAAGGATCTAGG
TGAAGATCCTTTTTGATAATCTCATGACCAAAATCCCTTAACGTGAGTTTTCGTTCCACTGAGCGTCAGA
CCCCGTAGAAAAGATCAAAGGATCTTCTTGAGATCCTTTTTTTCTGCGCGTAATCTGCTGCTTGCAAACA
AAAAAACCACCGCTACCAGCGGTGGTTTGTTTGCCGGATCAAGAGCTACCAACTCTTTTTCCGAAGGTAA
CTGGCTTCAGCAGAGCGCAGATACCAAATACTGTTCTTCTAGTGTAGCCGTAGTTAGGCCACCACTTCAA
GAACTCTGTAGCACCGCCTACATACCTCGCTCTGCTAATCCTGTTACCAGTGGCTGCTGCCAGTGGCGAT
AAGTCGTGTCTTACCGGGTTGGACTCAAGACGATAGTTACCGGATAAGGCGCAGCGGTCGGGCTGAACGG
GGGGTTCGTGCACACAGCCCAGCTTGGAGCGAACGACCTACACCGAACTGAGATACCTACAGCGTGAGCT
ATGAGAAAGCGCCACGCTTCCCGAAGGGAGAAAGGCGGACAGGTATCCGGTAAGCGGCAGGGTCGGAACA
GGAGAGCGCACGAGGGAGCTTCCAGGGGGAAACGCCTGGTATCTTTATAGTCCTGTCGGGTTTCGCCACC
TCTGACTTGAGCGTCGATTTTTGTGATGCTCGTCAGGGGGGCGGAGCCTATGGAAAAACGCCAGCAACGC
GGCCTTTTTACGGTTCCTGGCCTTTTGCTGGCCTTTTGCTC
Features (pLannotate 1.2.2; 31 found; start..end, strand, type, name):
      1..126     +  rep_origin     RSF ori (fragment): Plasmids containing the RSF 1030 origin of replication can be propagated in E. coli cells that contain additional plasmids with compatible origins.
    128..220     +  CDS            lacI (fragment): lac repressor; lacI; The lac repressor binds to the lac operator to inhibit transcription in E. coli. This inhibition can be relieved by adding lactose or isopropyl-β-D-thiogalactopyranoside (IPTG).
    233..254     +  protein_bind   CAP binding site: CAP binding activates transcription in the presence of cAMP. E. coli catabolite activator protein
    269..299     +  promoter       lac promoter: promoter for the E. coli lac operon
    307..323     +  protein_bind   lac operator: The lac repressor binds to the lac operator to inhibit transcription in E. coli. This inhibition can be relieved by adding lactose or isopropyl-β-D-thiogalactopyranoside (IPTG). lac repressor encoded by lacI
    368..386     +  promoter       T3 promoter: promoter for bacteriophage T3 RNA polymerase
    414..640     +  promoter       RSV promoter: Rous sarcoma virus enhancer/promoter
    641..821     +  LTR            5' LTR (truncated): truncated 5' long terminal repeat (LTR) from HIV-1
    868..993     +  misc_feature   HIV-1 Ψ: packaging signal of human immunodeficiency virus type 1
    977..1340    +  CDS            HIV-1 gag (fragment): gag protein from human immunodeficiency virus 1; gag
   1486..1719    +  misc_feature   RRE: The Rev response element (RRE) of HIV-1 allows for Rev-dependent mRNA export from the nucleus to the cytoplasm.
   2096..2196    +  CDS            Rev (fragment): human immunodeficiency virus 1 (HIV-1) Rev protein; rev; enhances nuclear export of unspliced and incompletely spliced viral mRNAs
   2215..2331    +  misc_feature   cPPT/CTS: central polypurine tract and central termination sequence of HIV-1
   2354..2657    +  enhancer       CMV enhancer: human cytomegalovirus immediate early enhancer
   2658..2861    +  promoter       CMV promoter: human cytomegalovirus (CMV) immediate early promoter
   2966..2990    +  protein_bind   attB1: mutant version of attB; recombination site for the Gateway® BP reaction BP Clonase™
   3030..4118    +  CDS            HSF1 (fragment): HSF1_HUMAN - Also known as HSTF1. Experimental evidence at protein level: Swiss-Prot protein existence level 1. (Microbial infection) Plays a role in latent human immunodeficiency virus (HIV-1) transcriptional reactivation. Binds to the HIV-1 long terminal repeat promoter (LTR) to reactivate viral transcription by recruiting cellular transcriptional elongation factors, such as CDK9, CCNT1 and EP300. From Homo sapiens (Human).
   4145..4169    -  protein_bind   attB2: mutant version of attB; recombination site for the Gateway® BP reaction BP Clonase™
   4200..4788    +  misc_feature   WPRE: woodchuck hepatitis virus posttranscriptional regulatory element
   4802..5301    +  promoter       PGK promoter: mouse phosphoglycerate kinase 1 promoter
   5322..5921    +  CDS            PuroR: puromycin N-acetyltransferase; pac from Streptomyces alboniger; confers resistance to puromycin
   5989..6126    +  CDS            nef (fragment): NEF_HV1LA - Experimental evidence at protein level: Swiss-Prot protein existence level 1. Extracellular Nef protein targets CD4(+) T-lymphocytes for apoptosis by interacting with CXCR4 surface receptors. From Human immunodeficiency virus type 1 group M subtype B (isolate Lai) (HIV-1).
   6112..6292    +  LTR            5' LTR (truncated): truncated 5' long terminal repeat (LTR) from HIV-1
   6364..6485    +  polyA_signal   SV40 poly(A) signal: SV40 polyadenylation signal
   6525..6660    +  rep_origin     SV40 ori: SV40 origin of replication
   6681..6699    -  promoter       T7 promoter: promoter for bacteriophage T7 RNA polymerase
   6707..6862    +  CDS            lacZα (fragment): LacZα fragment of β-galactosidase; lacZ fragment
   6867..7295    +  rep_origin     f1 ori (sequence partly withheld): f1 bacteriophage origin of replication; arrow indicates direction of (+) strand synthesis
   7348..7452    +  promoter       AmpR promoter: bla
   7453..8313    +  CDS            AmpR: β-lactamase; bla; confers resistance to ampicillin, carbenicillin, and related antibiotics
   8484..9072    +  rep_origin     ori: high-copy-number ColE1/pMB1/pBR322/pUC origin of replication
