[The description below was written by a language model from this plasmid's Addgene catalogue record and pLannotate feature annotations shown in this document.]
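Description:
pLenti CMV Puro dn-cHSF1 is a 9.1 kb third-generation-style HIV-1 lentiviral expression plasmid built on the pLenti CMV Puro Dest (w118-1) Gateway destination backbone. It is maintained in E. coli through a high-copy ColE1/pUC origin with ampicillin resistance (AmpR), and also carries an f1 origin and an SV40 origin. The other bacterial annotations (RSF ori, lacI and lacZα fragments, lac promoter/operator, T3 and T7 promoters) are short backbone remnants rather than functional modules. The viral genome is transcribed from a chimeric RSV promoter fused to a truncated 5' LTR. It contains the Ψ packaging signal with a partial gag sequence, the Rev response element for Rev-dependent nuclear export, and the cPPT/CTS element. The downstream LTR is likewise annotated as truncated and is followed by an SV40 polyadenylation signal.

Within the transfer cassette, the CMV enhancer/promoter drives the insert, which is flanked by attB1 and attB2 sites left by Gateway recombination. The insert is a roughly 1.1 kb human HSF1 (heat shock factor 1) coding sequence with amino acids 186–202 and 379–529 deleted. The record describes the product as a constitutively active dominant-negative HSF1. A WPRE downstream enhances transcript expression. A separate mouse PGK promoter drives puromycin N-acetyltransferase, allowing selection of transduced mammalian cells. No epitope tag or reporter is annotated. The construct is intended for producing lentivirus to stably express dn-cHSF1 in mammalian cells, and the associated publication concerns methods for inhibiting HSF1.
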