Addgene plasmid #134728: pLenti CMV Puro dn-cHSF1
Purpose: Lentiviral expression vector for constitutively active dominant-negative HSF1
Depositing lab: Matthew D. Shoulders. Depositing organization: Massachusetts Institute of Technology. Publication: Transportable, Chemical Genetic Methodology for the Small Molecule-Mediated Inhibition of Heat Shock Factor 1. Moore CL, Dewal MB, Nekongo EE, Santiago S, Lu NB, Levine SS, Shoulders MD. ACS Chem Biol. 2016 Jan 15;11(1):200-10. doi: 10.1021/acschembio.5b00740. Epub 2015 Nov 19. PubMed 26502114.
Backbone
  Vector backbone: pLenti CMV Puro Dest (w118-1)
  Backbone manufacturer: Eric Campeau, Paul Kaufman
  Backbone size w/o insert (bp): 8035
  Total vector size (bp): 9127
  Vector type: Mammalian Expression, Lentiviral
  Selectable markers: Puromycin
Growth in bacteria
  Bacterial resistance: Ampicillin, 100 μg/mL
  Growth temperature: 30°C
  Growth strain: NEB Stable
  Copy number: High Copy
Gene/Insert
  Gene/Insert name: dn-cHSF1
  Species: H. sapiens (human)
  Insert size (bp): 1092
  Mutation: Deletion of amino acids 186-202, 379−529
  GenBank ID: NM_005526.4
  Entrez Gene: HSF1 (a.k.a. HSTF1)
  Promoter: CMV
  Cloning method: Gateway Cloning
  Sequencing primers: 5′ CGCAAATGGGCGGTAGGCGTG; 3′ CATAGCGTAAAAGGAGCAACA
Terms and licenses: Academic/Nonprofit Terms; Industry Terms: Not Available to Industry
How to cite: pLenti CMV Puro dn-cHSF1 was a gift from Matthew D. Shoulders (Addgene plasmid # 134728 ; http://n2t.net/addgene:134728 ; RRID:Addgene_134728)
